Addgene plasmid #114089: pCAG-hFnCas12a-NLS(nucleoplasmin)-3xHA (AAS1472)
Purpose: CAG promoter expression plasmid for human codon optimized FnCas12a nuclease with C-terminal NLS and HA tag
Depositing lab: Keith Joung & Benjamin Kleinstiver. Depositing organization: Massachusetts General Hospital. Publication: Engineered CRISPR-Cas12a variants with increased activities and improved targeting ranges for gene, epigenetic and base editing. Kleinstiver BP, Sousa AA, Walton RT, Tak YE, Hsu JY, Clement K, Welch MM, Horng JE, Malagon-Lopez J, Scarfo I, Maus MV, Pinello L, Aryee MJ, Joung JK. Nat Biotechnol. 2019 Feb 11. pii: 10.1038/s41587-018-0011-0. doi: 10.1038/s41587-018-0011-0. PubMed 30742127.
Backbone
  Vector backbone: pCAG-CFP
  Backbone manufacturer: Cepko Lab (Addgene plasmid #11179)
  Vector type: Mammalian Expression
Growth in bacteria
  Bacterial resistance: Ampicillin, 100 μg/mL
  Growth temperature: 37°C
  Growth strain: DH5alpha
  Copy number: High Copy
Gene/Insert
  Gene/Insert name: human codon optimized FnCas12a (alt name: AAS1472)
  Species: Synthetic
  Tag / fusion protein: NLS(nucleoplasmin) and 3xHA (C terminal on insert)
  Cloning method: Gibson Cloning
Terms and licenses: Academic/Nonprofit Terms; Industry Terms: Not Available to Industry
How to cite: pCAG-hFnCas12a-NLS(nucleoplasmin)-3xHA (AAS1472) was a gift from Keith Joung & Benjamin Kleinstiver (Addgene plasmid # 114089 ; http://n2t.net/addgene:114089 ; RRID:Addgene_114089)
