[The description below was written by a language model from this plasmid's Addgene catalogue record and pLannotate feature annotations shown in this document.]
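Description:
pCAG-hFnCas12a-NLS(nucleoplasmin)-3xHA (AAS1472) is an 8.9 kb mammalian expression plasmid built by Gibson cloning into the pCAG-CFP backbone. It is propagated in E. coli as a high-copy plasmid through a ColE1/pUC-type origin and selected with ampicillin via the β-lactamase gene and its native promoter. The backbone also carries remnants of lac regulatory sequences (lac promoter, operator, CAP site and short lacI fragments), along with an SV40 origin, a small SV40 promoter fragment and an SV40 poly(A) signal. The SV40 origin can support episomal replication in cells that express large T antigen. No mammalian selection marker is annotated.

The payload is a human codon-optimized open reading frame for FnCas12a (Cpf1) from Francisella tularensis subsp. novicida, an RNA-guided CRISPR nuclease. It is driven by the composite CAG promoter, which combines the CMV immediate-early enhancer, the chicken β-actin promoter and a chimeric β-actin/β-globin intron to give strong, broadly active expression. The nuclease is fused at its C terminus to the bipartite nucleoplasmin nuclear localization signal, which directs it to the nucleus, followed by three tandem HA epitopes for detection by immunoblotting or immunostaining. Transcripts are terminated by the rabbit β-globin polyadenylation signal; the short "HBB" fragment annotated just upstream most likely reflects residual β-globin sequence in this 3′ region rather than a functional coding element.

The plasmid encodes no crRNA, so a guide must be supplied separately. It is intended for expressing FnCas12a in human or other mammalian cells for genome editing, and it was deposited alongside work on Cas12a variants with enhanced activity and expanded targeting range.
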