Features (pLannotate 1.2.2; 20 found; start..end, strand, type, name):
      5..384     +  enhancer       CMV enhancer: human cytomegalovirus immediate early enhancer
    386..661     +  promoter       chicken β-actin promoter: No description available
    662..1678    +  intron         chimeric intron: chimera between introns from chicken β-actin and rabbit β-globin
   1727..1763    +  misc_feature   MCS (fragment): multiple cloning site
   1777..5676    +  CDS            cas12a: CS12A_FRATN - Also known as cpf1 From Francisella tularensis subsp. novicida (strain U112).
   5677..5724    +  CDS            nucleoplasmin NLS: bipartite nuclear localization signal from nucleoplasmin
   5731..5811    +  CDS            3xHA: three tandem HA epitope tags
   5824..5895    +  CDS            HBB (fragment): HBB_PONPY - Experimental evidence at transcript level: Swiss-Prot protein existence level 2. Involved in oxygen transport from the lung to the various peripheral tissues. From Pongo pygmaeus (Bornean orangutan).
   5966..6021    +  polyA_signal   β-globin poly(A) signal: rabbit β-globin polyadenylation signal (Gil and Proudfoot, 1987)
   6406..6422    -  protein_bind   lac operator: The lac repressor binds to the lac operator to inhibit transcription in E. coli. This inhibition can be relieved by adding lactose or isopropyl-β-D-thiogalactopyranoside (IPTG). lac repressor encoded by lacI
   6430..6460    -  promoter       lac promoter: promoter for the E. coli lac operon
   6475..6496    -  protein_bind   CAP binding site: CAP binding activates transcription in the presence of cAMP. E. coli catabolite activator protein
   6509..6548    -  CDS            lacI (fragment): lac repressor; lacI; The lac repressor binds to the lac operator to inhibit transcription in E. coli. This inhibition can be relieved by adding lactose or isopropyl-β-D-thiogalactopyranoside (IPTG).
   6555..6577    +  promoter       SV40 promoter (fragment): SV40 enhancer and early promoter
   6601..6736    +  rep_origin     SV40 ori: SV40 origin of replication
   6756..6890    +  polyA_signal   SV40 poly(A) signal: SV40 polyadenylation signal
   6892..6946    -  CDS            lacI (fragment): lac repressor; lacI; The lac repressor binds to the lac operator to inhibit transcription in E. coli. This inhibition can be relieved by adding lactose or isopropyl-β-D-thiogalactopyranoside (IPTG).
   7129..7717    -  rep_origin     ori: high-copy-number ColE1/pMB1/pBR322/pUC origin of replication
   7888..8748    -  CDS            AmpR: β-lactamase; bla; confers resistance to ampicillin, carbenicillin, and related antibiotics
   8749..8853    -  promoter       AmpR promoter: bla
>Addgene plasmid #114089 | pCAG-hFnCas12a-NLS(nucleoplasmin)-3xHA (AAS1472) | addgene full sequence | sequence record 220552 | Addgene NGS Result
GGTCGACATTGATTATTGACTAGTTATTAATAGTAATCAATTACGGGGTCATTAGTTCATAGCCCATATA
TGGAGTTCCGCGTTACATAACTTACGGTAAATGGCCCGCCTGGCTGACCGCCCAACGACCCCCGCCCATT
GACGTCAATAATGACGTATGTTCCCATAGTAACGCCAATAGGGACTTTCCATTGACGTCAATGGGTGGAG
TATTTACGGTAAACTGCCCACTTGGCAGTACATCAAGTGTATCATATGCCAAGTACGCCCCCTATTGACG
TCAATGACGGTAAATGGCCCGCCTGGCATTATGCCCAGTACATGACCTTATGGGACTTTCCTACTTGGCA
GTACATCTACGTATTAGTCATCGCTATTACCATGGTCGAGGTGAGCCCCACGTTCTGCTTCACTCTCCCC
ATCTCCCCCCCCTCCCCACCCCCAATTTTGTATTTATTTATTTTTTAATTATTTTGTGCAGCGATGGGGG
CGGGGGGGGGGGGGGSGCGCGCCAGGCGGGGCGGGGCGGGGCGAGGGGCGGGGCGGGGCGAGGCGGAGAG
GTGCGGCGGCAGCCAATCAGAGCGGCGCGCTCCGAAAGTTTCCTTTTATGGCGAGGCGGCGGCGGCGGCG
GCCCTATAAAAAGCGAAGCGCGCGGCGGGCGGGAGTCGCTGCGCGCTGCCTTCGCCCCGTGCCCCGCTCC
GCCGCCGCCTCGCGCCGCCCGCCCCGGCTCTGACTGACCGCGTTACTCCCACAGGTGAGCGGGCGGGACG
GCCCTTCTCCTCCGGGCTGTAATTAGCGCTTGGTTTAATGACGGCTTGTTTCTTTTCTGTGGCTGCGTGA
AAGCCTTGAGGGGCTCCGGGAGGGCCCTTTGTGCGGGGGGAGCGGCTCGGGGGGTGCGTGCGTGTGTGTG
TGCGTGGGGAGCGCCGCGTGCGGCTCCGCGCTGCCCGGCGGCTGTGAGCGCTGCGGGCGCGGCGCGGGGC
TTTGTGCGCTCCGCAGTGTGCGCGAGGGGAGCGCGGCCGGGGGCGGTGCCCCGCGGTGCGGGGGGGGCTG
CGAGGGGAACAAAGGCTGCGTGCGGGGTGTGTGCGTGGGGGGGTGAGCAGGGGGTGTGGGCGCGTCGGTC
GGGCTGCAACCCCCCCTGCACCCCCCTCCCCGAGTTGCTGAGCACGGCCCGGCTTCGGGTGCGGGGCTCC
GTACGGGGCGTGGCGCGGGGCTCGCCGTGCCGGGCGGGGGGTGGCGGCAGGTGGGGGTGCCGGGCGGGGC
GGGGCCGCCTCGGGCCGGGGAGGGCTCGGGGGAGGGGCGCGGCGGCCCCCGGAGCGCCGGCGGCTGTCGA
GGCGCGGCGAGCCGCAGCCATTGCCTTTTATGGTAATCGTGCGAGAGGGCGCAGGGACTTCCTTTGTCCC
AAATCTGTGCGGAGCCGAAATCTGGGAGGCGCCGCCGCACCCCCTCTAGCGGGCGCGGGGCGAAGCGGTG
CGGCGCCGGCAGGAAGGAAATGGGCGGGGAGGGCCTTCGTGCGTCGCCGCGCCGCCGTCCCCTTCTCCCT
CTCCAGCCTCGGGGCTGTCCGCGGGGGGACGGCTGCCTTCGGGGGGGACGGGGCAGGGCGGGGTTCGGCT
TCTGGCGTGTGACCGGCGGCTCTAGAGCCTCTGCTAACCATGTTCATGCCTTCTTCTTTTTCCTACAGCT
CCTGGGCAACGTGCTGGTTATTGTGCTGTCTCATCATTTTGGCAAAGAATTCTGCAGTCGACGGTACCGC
GGGCCCGGGATCCACCGGTCGCCACCATGAGCATCTACCAGGAGTTCGTCAACAAGTATTCACTGAGTAA
GACACTGCGGTTCGAGCTGATCCCACAGGGCAAGACACTGGAGAACATCAAGGCCCGAGGCCTGATTCTG
GACGATGAGAAGCGGGCAAAAGACTATAAGAAAGCCAAGCAGATCATTGATAAATACCACCAGTTCTTTA
TCGAGGAAATTCTGAGCTCCGTGTGCATCAGTGAGGATCTGCTGCAGAATTACTCAGACGTGTACTTCAA
GCTGAAGAAGAGCGACGATGACAACCTGCAGAAGGACTTCAAGTCCGCCAAGGACACCATCAAGAAACAG
ATTAGCGAGTACATCAAGGACTCCGAAAAGTTTAAAAATCTGTTCAACCAGAATCTGATCGATGCTAAGA
AAGGCCAGGAGTCCGACCTGATCCTGTGGCTGAAACAGTCTAAGGACAATGGGATTGAACTGTTCAAGGC
TAACTCCGATATCACTGATATTGACGAGGCACTGGAAATCATCAAGAGCTTCAAGGGATGGACCACATAC
TTTAAAGGCTTCCACGAGAACCGCAAGAACGTGTACTCCAGCAACGACATTCCTACCTCCATCATCTACC
GAATCGTCGATGACAATCTGCCAAAGTTCCTGGAGAACAAGGCCAAATATGAATCTCTGAAGGACAAAGC
TCCCGAGGCAATTAATTACGAACAGATCAAGAAAGATCTGGCTGAGGAACTGACATTCGATATCGACTAT
AAGACTAGCGAGGTGAACCAGAGGGTCTTTTCCCTGGACGAGGTGTTTGAAATCGCCAATTTCAACAATT
ACCTGAACCAGTCCGGCATTACTAAATTCAATACCATCATTGGCGGGAAGTTTGTGAACGGGGAGAATAC
CAAGCGCAAGGGAATTAACGAATACATCAATCTGTATAGCCAGCAGATCAACGACAAAACTCTGAAGAAA
TACAAGATGTCTGTGCTGTTCAAACAGATCCTGAGTGATACCGAGTCCAAGTCTTTTGTCATTGATAAAC
TGGAAGATGACTCAGACGTGGTCACTACCATGCAGAGCTTTTATGAGCAGATCGCCGCTTTCAAGACAGT
GGAGGAAAAATCTATTAAGGAAACTCTGAGTCTGCTGTTCGATGACCTGAAAGCCCAGAAGCTGGACCTG
AGTAAGATCTACTTCAAAAACGATAAGAGTCTGACAGACCTGTCACAGCAGGTGTTTGATGACTATTCCG
TGATTGGGACCGCCGTCCTGGAGTACATTACACAGCAGATCGCTCCAAAGAACCTGGATAATCCCTCTAA
GAAAGAGCAGGAACTGATCGCTAAGAAAACCGAGAAGGCAAAATATCTGAGTCTGGAAACAATTAAGCTG
GCACTGGAGGAGTTCAACAAGCACAGGGATATTGACAAACAGTGCCGCTTTGAGGAAATCCTGGCCAACT
TCGCAGCCATCCCCATGATTTTTGATGAGATCGCCCAGAACAAAGACAATCTGGCTCAGATCAGTATTAA
GTACCAGAACCAGGGCAAGAAAGACCTGCTGCAGGCTTCAGCAGAAGATGACGTGAAAGCCATCAAGGAT
CTGCTGGACCAGACCAACAATCTGCTGCACAAGCTGAAAATCTTCCATATTAGTCAGTCAGAGGATAAGG
CTAATATCCTGGATAAAGACGAACACTTCTACCTGGTGTTCGAGGAATGTTACTTCGAGCTGGCAAACAT
TGTCCCCCTGTATAACAAGATTAGGAACTACATCACACAGAAGCCTTACTCTGACGAGAAGTTTAAACTG
AACTTCGAAAATAGTACCCTGGCCAACGGGTGGGATAAGAACAAGGAGCCTGACAACACAGCTATCCTGT
TCATCAAGGATGACAAGTACTATCTGGGAGTGATGAATAAGAAAAACAATAAGATCTTCGATGACAAAGC
CATTAAGGAGAACAAAGGGGAAGGATACAAGAAAATCGTGTATAAGCTGCTGCCCGGCGCAAATAAGATG
CTGCCTAAGGTGTTCTTCAGCGCCAAGAGTATCAAATTCTACAACCCATCCGAGGACATCCTGCGGATTA
GAAATCACTCAACACATACTAAGAACGGGAGCCCCCAGAAGGGATATGAGAAATTTGAGTTCAACATCGA
GGATTGCAGGAAGTTTATTGACTTCTACAAGCAGAGCATCTCCAAACACCCTGAATGGAAGGATTTTGGC
TTCCGGTTTTCCGACACACAGAGATATAACTCTATCGACGAGTTCTACCGCGAGGTGGAAAATCAGGGGT
ATAAGCTGACTTTTGAGAACATTTCTGAAAGTTACATCGACAGCGTGGTCAATCAGGGAAAGCTGTACCT
GTTCCAGATCTATAACAAAGATTTTTCAGCATACAGCAAGGGCAGACCAAACCTGCATACACTGTACTGG
AAGGCCCTGTTCGATGAGAGGAATCTGCAGGACGTGGTCTATAAACTGAACGGAGAGGCCGAACTGTTTT
ACCGGAAGCAGTCTATTCCTAAGAAAATCACTCACCCAGCTAAGGAGGCCATCGCTAACAAGAACAAGGA
CAATCCTAAGAAAGAGAGCGTGTTCGAATACGATCTGATTAAGGACAAGCGGTTCACCGAAGATAAGTTC
TTTTTCCATTGTCCAATCACCATTAACTTCAAGTCAAGCGGCGCTAACAAGTTCAACGACGAGATCAATC
TGCTGCTGAAGGAAAAAGCAAACGATGTGCACATCCTGAGCATTGACCGAGGAGAGCGGCATCTGGCCTA
CTATACCCTGGTGGATGGCAAAGGGAATATCATTAAGCAGGATACATTCAACATCATTGGCAATGACCGG
ATGAAAACCAACTACCACGATAAACTGGCTGCAATCGAGAAGGATAGAGACTCAGCTAGGAAGGACTGGA
AGAAAATCAACAACATTAAGGAGATGAAGGAAGGCTATCTGAGCCAGGTGGTCCATGAGATTGCAAAGCT
GGTCATCGAATACAATGCCATTGTGGTGTTCGAGGATCTGAACTTCGGCTTTAAGAGGGGGCGCTTTAAG
GTGGAAAAACAGGTCTATCAGAAGCTGGAGAAAATGCTGATCGAAAAGCTGAATTACCTGGTGTTTAAAG
ATAACGAGTTCGACAAGACCGGAGGCGTCCTGAGAGCCTACCAGCTGACAGCTCCCTTTGAAACTTTCAA
GAAAATGGGAAAACAGACAGGCATCATCTACTATGTGCCAGCCGGATTCACTTCCAAGATCTGCCCCGTG
ACCGGCTTTGTCAACCAGCTGTACCCTAAATATGAGTCAGTGAGCAAGTCCCAGGAATTTTTCAGCAAGT
TCGATAAGATCTGTTATAATCTGGACAAGGGGTACTTCGAGTTTTCCTTCGATTACAAGAACTTCGGCGA
CAAGGCCGCTAAGGGGAAATGGACCATTGCCTCCTTCGGATCTCGCCTGATCAACTTTCGAAATTCCGAT
AAAAACCACAATTGGGACACTAGGGAGGTGTACCCAACCAAGGAGCTGGAAAAGCTGCTGAAAGACTACT
CTATCGAGTATGGACATGGCGAATGCATCAAGGCAGCCATCTGTGGCGAGAGTGATAAGAAATTTTTCGC
CAAGCTGACCTCAGTGCTGAATACAATCCTGCAGATGCGGAACTCAAAGACCGGGACAGAACTGGACTAT
CTGATTAGCCCCGTGGCTGATGTCAACGGAAACTTCTTCGACAGCAGACAGGCACCCAAAAATATGCCTC
AGGATGCAGACGCCAACGGGGCCTACCACATCGGGCTGAAGGGACTGATGCTGCTGGGCCGGATCAAGAA
CAATCAGGAGGGGAAGAAGCTGAACCTGGTCATTAAGAACGAGGAATACTTCGAGTTTGTCCAGAATAGA
AATAACAAAAGGCCGGCGGCCACGAAAAAGGCCGGCCAGGCAAAAAAGAAAAAGGGATCCTACCCATACG
ATGTTCCAGATTACGCTTATCCCTACGACGTGCCTGATTATGCATACCCATATGATGTCCCCGACTATGC
CTAAAGCGGCCGCACTCCTCAGGTGCAGGCTGCCTATCAGAAGGTGGTGGCTGGTGTGGCCAATGCCCTG
GCTCACAAATACCACTGAGATCTTTTTCCCTCTGCCAAAAATTATGGGGACATCATGAAGCCCCTTGAGC
ATCTGACTTCTGGCTAATAAAGGAAATTTATTTTCATTGCAATAGTGTGTTGGAATTTTTTGTGTCTCTC
ACTCGGAAGGACATATGGGAGGGCAAATCATTTAAAACATCAGAATGAGTATTTGGTTTAGAGTTTGGCA
ACATATGCCCATATGCTGGCTGCCATGAACAAAGGTTGGCTATAAAGAGGTCATCAGTATATGAAACAGC
CCCCTGCTGTCCATTCCTTATTCCATAGAAAAGCCTTGACTTGAGGTTAGATTTTTTTTATATTTTGTTT
TGTGTTATTTTTTTCTTTAACATCCCTAAAATTTTCCTTACATGTTTTACTAGCCAGATTTTTCCTCCTC
TCCTGACTACTCCCAGTCATAGCTGTCCCTCTTCTCTTATGGAGATCCCTCGACCTGCAGCCCAAGCTTG
GCGTAATCATGGTCATAGCTGTTTCCTGTGTGAAATTGTTATCCGCTCACAATTCCACACAACATACGAG
CCGGAAGCATAAAGTGTAAAGCCTGGGGTGCCTAATGAGTGAGCTAACTCACATTAATTGCGTTGCGCTC
ACTGCCCGCTTTCCAGTCGGGAAACCTGTCGTGCCAGCGGATCCGCATCTCAATTAGTCAGCAACCATAG
TCCCGCCCCTAACTCCGCCCATCCCGCCCCTAACTCCGCCCAGTTCCGCCCATTCTCCGCCCCATGGCTG
ACTAATTTTTTTTATTTATGCAGAGGCCGAGGCCGCCTCGGCCTCTGAGCTATTCCAGAAGTAGTGAGGA
GGCTTTTTTGGAGGCCTAGGCTTTTGCAAAAAGCTAACTTGTTTATTGCAGCTTATAATGGTTACAAATA
AAGCAATAGCATCACAAATTTCACAAATAAAGCATTTTTTTCACTGCATTCTAGTTGTGGTTTGTCCAAA
CTCATCAATGTATCTTATCATGTCTGGATCCGCTGCATTAATGAATCGGCCAACGCGCGGGGAGAGGCGG
TTTGCGTATTGGGCGCTCTTCCGCTTCCTCGCTCACTGACTCGCTGCGCTCGGTCGTTCGGCTGCGGCGA
GCGGTATCAGCTCACTCAAAGGCGGTAATACGGTTATCCACAGAATCAGGGGATAACGCAGGAAAGAACA
TGTGAGCAAAAGGCCAGCAAAAGGCCAGGAACCGTAAAAAGGCCGCGTTGCTGGCGTTTTTCCATAGGCT
CCGCCCCCCTGACGAGCATCACAAAAATCGACGCTCAAGTCAGAGGTGGCGAAACCCGACAGGACTATAA
AGATACCAGGCGTTTCCCCCTGGAAGCTCCCTCGTGCGCTCTCCTGTTCCGACCCTGCCGCTTACCGGAT
ACCTGTCCGCCTTTCTCCCTTCGGGAAGCGTGGCGCTTTCTCATAGCTCACGCTGTAGGTATCTCAGTTC
GGTGTAGGTCGTTCGCTCCAAGCTGGGCTGTGTGCACGAACCCCCCGTTCAGCCCGACCGCTGCGCCTTA
TCCGGTAACTATCGTCTTGAGTCCAACCCGGTAAGACACGACTTATCGCCACTGGCAGCAGCCACTGGTA
ACAGGATTAGCAGAGCGAGGTATGTAGGCGGTGCTACAGAGTTCTTGAAGTGGTGGCCTAACTACGGCTA
CACTAGAAGAACAGTATTTGGTATCTGCGCTCTGCTGAAGCCAGTTACCTTCGGAAAAAGAGTTGGTAGC
TCTTGATCCGGCAAACAAACCACCGCTGGTAGCGGTGGTTTTTTTGTTTGCAAGCAGCAGATTACGCGCA
GAAAAAAAGGATCTCAAGAAGATCCTTTGATCTTTTCTACGGGGTCTGACGCTCAGTGGAACGAAAACTC
ACGTTAAGGGATTTTGGTCATGAGATTATCAAAAAGGATCTTCACCTAGATCCTTTTAAATTAAAAATGA
AGTTTTAAATCAATCTAAAGTATATATGAGTAAACTTGGTCTGACAGTTACCAATGCTTAATCAGTGAGG
CACCTATCTCAGCGATCTGTCTATTTCGTTCATCCATAGTTGCCTGACTCCCCGTCGTGTAGATAACTAC
GATACGGGAGGGCTTACCATCTGGCCCCAGTGCTGCAATGATACCGCGAGACCCACGCTCACCGGCTCCA
GATTTATCAGCAATAAACCAGCCAGCCGGAAGGGCCGAGCGCAGAAGTGGTCCTGCAACTTTATCCGCCT
CCATCCAGTCTATTAATTGTTGCCGGGAAGCTAGAGTAAGTAGTTCGCCAGTTAATAGTTTGCGCAACGT
TGTTGCCATTGCTACAGGCATCGTGGTGTCACGCTCGTCGTTTGGTATGGCTTCATTCAGCTCCGGTTCC
CAACGATCAAGGCGAGTTACATGATCCCCCATGTTGTGCAAAAAAGCGGTTAGCTCCTTCGGTCCTCCGA
TCGTTGTCAGAAGTAAGTTGGCCGCAGTGTTATCACTCATGGTTATGGCAGCACTGCATAATTCTCTTAC
TGTCATGCCATCCGTAAGATGCTTTTCTGTGACTGGTGAGTACTCAACCAAGTCATTCTGAGAATAGTGT
ATGCGGCGACCGAGTTGCTCTTGCCCGGCGTCAATACGGGATAATACCGCGCCACATAGCAGAACTTTAA
AAGTGCTCATCATTGGAAAACGTTCTTCGGGGCGAAAACTCTCAAGGATCTTACCGCTGTTGAGATCCAG
TTCGATGTAACCCACTCGTGCACCCAACTGATCTTCAGCATCTTTTACTTTCACCAGCGTTTCTGGGTGA
GCAAAAACAGGAAGGCAAAATGCCGCAAAAAAGGGAATAAGGGCGACACGGAAATGTTGAATACTCATAC
TCTTCCTTTTTCAATATTATTGAAGCATTTATCAGGGTTATTGTCTCATGAGCGGATACATATTTGAATG
TATTTAGAAAAATAAACAAATAGGGGTTCCGCGCACATTTCCCCGAAAAGTGCCACCTG
